Addgene plasmid #154089: pINDUCER-21-RUNX1-P2A-ERG-IMPROVED
Purpose: Improved version to express RUNX1, P2A, ERG in mammalian cells.
Depositing lab: George Daley. Depositing organization: Boston Children's Hospital. Publication: Haematopoietic stem and progenitor cells from human pluripotent stem cells. Sugimura R, Jha DK, Han A, Soria-Valles C, da Rocha EL, Lu YF, Goettel JA, Serrao E, Rowe RG, Malleshaiah M, Wong I, Sousa P, Zhu TN, Ditadi A, Keller G, Engelman AN, Snapper SB, Doulatov S, Daley GQ. Nature. 2017 May 17. doi: 10.1038/nature22370. PubMed 28514439.
Backbone
  Vector backbone: pINDUCER-21
  Backbone manufacturer: Stephen Elledge, Thomas Westbrook
  Vector type: Mammalian Expression, Lentiviral
Growth in bacteria
  Bacterial resistance: Ampicillin, 100 μg/mL
  Growth temperature: 30°C
  Growth strain: NEB Stable
  Copy number: Unknown
Gene/Insert
  Gene/Insert name: Runt Related Transcription Factor 1, ETS-Related Gene (alt name: RUNX1, ERG separated by 2A peptide)
  Species: H. sapiens (human)
  Entrez Gene: RUNX1 (a.k.a. AML1, AML1-EVI-1, AMLCR1, CBF2alpha, CBFA2, EVI-1, PEBP2aB, PEBP2alpha); ERG (a.k.a. LMPHM14, erg-3, p55)
  Promoter: Tet on
  Cloning method: Gateway Cloning
  Sequencing primers: 5′ AGCTCGTTTAGTGAACCGTCAGATC; 3′ TCTGGGACGTCGTATGGGTA
Terms and licenses: Academic/Nonprofit Terms; Industry Terms: Not Available to Industry
How to cite: pINDUCER-21-RUNX1-P2A-ERG-IMPROVED was a gift from George Daley (Addgene plasmid # 154089 ; http://n2t.net/addgene:154089 ; RRID:Addgene_154089)
