[The description below was written by a language model from this plasmid's Addgene catalogue record and pLannotate feature annotations shown in this document.]
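Description:
pINDUCER-21-RUNX1-P2A-ERG-IMPROVED is a 13.3 kb HIV-1-derived lentiviral vector for doxycycline-inducible expression of two human haematopoietic transcription factors in mammalian cells. It is built on the pINDUCER-21 backbone. In bacteria it is maintained through a high-copy ColE1/pUC-type origin and selected with ampicillin via β-lactamase. The viral portion carries a truncated 5' LTR, the Ψ packaging signal with an adjoining gag fragment, the RRE for Rev-dependent nuclear export of the genomic RNA, a cPPT/CTS, a WPRE, and a ΔU3 self-inactivating 3' LTR. Because the viral genes are absent, packaging functions must be supplied separately, and the integrated provirus lacks LTR promoter activity.

The payload was introduced by Gateway cloning and sits between attB1 and attB2 sites, downstream of a tetracycline response element fused to a minimal CMV promoter. It consists of the RUNX1 coding sequence followed by ERG, which the record describes as joined by a P2A peptide. The P2A itself is not annotated, though a short gap between the two reading frames is consistent with it. A single inducible transcript should therefore yield both proteins separately. A second, constitutive cassette makes the system all-in-one: an annotated EF-1α promoter, flanked by short UbC and PGK promoter fragments, drives rtTA3, followed by an EMCV IRES and EGFP. rtTA3 activates the Tet-responsive promoter when doxycycline is present, while EGFP marks transduced cells for tracking or sorting. A loxP site and small neomycin-resistance and SV40 fragments are also annotated but appear to be cloning remnants. The associated publication concerns deriving haematopoietic stem and progenitor cells from human pluripotent stem cells. The record does not state what distinguishes this "improved" version from the earlier one.
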