Features (pLannotate 1.2.2; 39 found; start..end, strand, type, name):
    377..634     +  LTR            5' LTR (truncated): truncated 5' long terminal repeat (LTR) from HIV-1
    681..806     +  misc_feature   HIV-1 Ψ: packaging signal of human immunodeficiency virus type 1
    790..1128    +  CDS            HIV-1 gag (fragment): gag protein from human immunodeficiency virus 1; gag
   1303..1536    +  misc_feature   RRE: The Rev response element (RRE) of HIV-1 allows for Rev-dependent mRNA export from the nucleus to the cytoplasm.
   1913..2013    +  CDS            Rev (fragment): human immunodeficiency virus 1 (HIV-1) Rev protein; rev; enhances nuclear export of unspliced and incompletely spliced viral mRNAs
   2058..2175    +  misc_feature   cPPT/CTS: central polypurine tract and central termination sequence of HIV-1
   2222..2389    +  protein_bind   tetracycline response element (fragment): contains seven copies of the tetracycline operator tetO tetracycline repressor TetR
   2407..2445    +  promoter       minimal CMV promoter: human cytomegalovirus (CMV) immediate early promoter
   2575..2599    +  protein_bind   attB1: mutant version of attB; recombination site for the Gateway® BP reaction BP Clonase™
   2716..4059    +  CDS            RUNX1: RUNX1_HUMAN - Also known as AML1, CBFA2. Experimental evidence at protein level: Swiss-Prot protein existence level 1. Isoform AML-1L interferes with the transactivation activity of RUNX1. From Homo sapiens (Human).
   4129..5565    +  CDS            ERG: ERG_HUMAN - Experimental evidence at protein level: Swiss-Prot protein existence level 1. Transcriptional regulator. May participate in transcriptional regulation through the recruitment of SETDB1 histone methyltransferase and subsequent modification of local chromatin structure. From Homo sapiens (Human).
   5578..5602    -  protein_bind   attB2: mutant version of attB; recombination site for the Gateway® BP reaction BP Clonase™
   5714..5749    +  promoter       PGK promoter (fragment): mouse phosphoglycerate kinase 1 promoter
   5767..5822    +  promoter       UbC promoter (fragment): human ubiquitin C promoter
   5835..5890    +  promoter       UbC promoter (fragment): human ubiquitin C promoter
   5901..7079    +  promoter       EF-1α promoter: strong constitutive promoter for human elongation factor EF-1α
   7093..7142    +  promoter       UbC promoter (fragment): human ubiquitin C promoter
   7149..7182    -  protein_bind   loxP: Cre-mediated recombination occurs in the 8-bp core sequence (GCATACAT). Cre recombinase
   7189..7886    +  CDS            rtTA3 (fragment): reverse tetracycline transactivator 3 activates expression from Tet-responsive promoters in the presence of doxycycline
   7816..7926    +  CDS            VP48: 3 tandem repeats of the minimal activation domain of herpes simplex virus VP16 (Cheng et al., 2013)
   8084..8546    +  misc_feature   IRES: internal ribosome entry site (IRES) of the encephalomyocarditis virus (EMCV)
   8562..9281    +  CDS            EGFP: the original enhanced GFP (Yang et al., 1996) mammalian codon-optimized
   9281..9547    +  CDS            NeoR/KanR (fragment): aminoglycoside phosphotransferase confers resistance to neomycin, kanamycin, and G418 (Geneticin®)
   9575..9658    +  CDS            large T antigen (fragment): large T antigen from SV40 (simian virus 40)
   9692..9712    +  misc_feature   MCS (fragment): pBluescript multiple cloning site
   9724..10312   +  misc_feature   WPRE: woodchuck hepatitis virus posttranscriptional regulatory element
  10320..10385   +  CDS            nef (fragment): NEF_HV1Z2 - Experimental evidence at protein level: Swiss-Prot protein existence level 1. Extracellular Nef protein targets CD4(+) T-lymphocytes for apoptosis by interacting with CXCR4 surface receptors. From Human immunodeficiency virus type 1 group M subtype D (isolate Z2/CDC-Z34) (HIV-1).
  10387..10620   +  LTR            3' LTR (ΔU3): self-inactivating 3' long terminal repeat (LTR) from HIV-1
  10825..10929   +  promoter       AmpR promoter: bla
  10930..11790   +  CDS            AmpR: β-lactamase; bla; confers resistance to ampicillin, carbenicillin, and related antibiotics
  11961..12549   +  rep_origin     ori: high-copy-number ColE1/pMB1/pBR322/pUC origin of replication
  12732..12786   +  CDS            lacI (fragment): lac repressor; lacI; The lac repressor binds to the lac operator to inhibit transcription in E. coli. This inhibition can be relieved by adding lactose or isopropyl-β-D-thiogalactopyranoside (IPTG).
  12792..12885   +  rep_origin     SV40 ori (fragment): SV40 origin of replication
  12910..12947   +  CDS            lacI (fragment): lac repressor; lacI; The lac repressor binds to the lac operator to inhibit transcription in E. coli. This inhibition can be relieved by adding lactose or isopropyl-β-D-thiogalactopyranoside (IPTG).
  12960..12981   +  protein_bind   CAP binding site: CAP binding activates transcription in the presence of cAMP. E. coli catabolite activator protein
  12996..13026   +  promoter       lac promoter: promoter for the E. coli lac operon
  13030..13052   +  protein_bind   lac operator (fragment): The lac repressor binds to the lac operator to inhibit transcription in E. coli. This inhibition can be relieved by adding lactose or isopropyl-β-D-thiogalactopyranoside (IPTG). lac repressor encoded by lacI
  13084..13167   +  polyA_signal   SV40 poly(A) signal (fragment): SV40 polyadenylation signal
  13334..329     +  CDS            nef (fragment) (across the origin): NEF_HV1BR - Experimental evidence at protein level: Swiss-Prot protein existence level 1. Extracellular Nef protein targets CD4(+) T-lymphocytes for apoptosis by interacting with CXCR4 surface receptors (PubMed:14990729). From Human immunodeficiency virus type 1 group M subtype B (isolate BRU/LAI) (HIV-1).
>Addgene plasmid #154089 | pINDUCER-21-RUNX1-P2A-ERG-IMPROVED | addgene full sequence | sequence record 333798 | Addgene NGS Result
TGGAAGGGCTAATTCACTCCCAAAGAAGACAAGATATCCTTGATCTGTGGATCTACCACACACAAGGCTA
CTTCCCTGATTAGCAGAACTACACACCAGGGCCAGGGGTCAGATATCCACTGACCTTTGGATGGTGCTAC
AAGCTAGTACCAGTTGAGCCAGATAAGGTAGAAGAGGCCAATAAAGGAGAGAACACCAGCTTGTTACACC
CTGTGAGCCTGCATGGGATGGATGACCCGGAGAGAGAAGTGTTAGAGTGGAGGTTTGACAGCCGCCTAGC
ATTTCATCACGTGGCCCGAGAGCTGCATCCGGAGTACTTCAAGAACTGCTGATATCGAGCTTGCTACAAG
GGACTTTCCGCTGGGGACTTTCCAGGGAGGCGTGGCCTGGGCGGGACTGGGGAGTGGCGAGCCCTCAGAT
CCTGCATATAAGCAGCTGCTTTTTGCCTGTACTGGGTCTCTCTGGTTAGACCAGATCTGAGCCTGGGAGC
TCTCTGGCTAACTAGGGAACCCACTGCTTAAGCCTCAATAAAGCTTGCCTTGAGTGCTTCAAGTAGTGTG
TGCCCGTCTGTTGTGTGACTCTGGTAACTAGAGATCCCTCAGACCCTTTTAGTCAGTGTGGAAAATCTCT
AGCAGTGGCGCCCGAACAGGGACTTGAAAGCGAAAGGGAAACCAGAGGAGCTCTCTCGACGCAGGACTCG
GCTTGCTGAAGCGCGCACGGCAAGAGGCGAGGGGCGGCGACTGGTGAGTACGCCAAAAATTTTGACTAGC
GGAGGCTAGAAGGAGAGAGATGGGTGCGAGAGCGTCAGTATTAAGCGGGGGAGAATTAGATCGCGATGGG
AAAAAATTCGGTTAAGGCCAGGGGGAAAGAAAAAATATAAATTAAAACATATAGTATGGGCAAGCAGGGA
GCTAGAACGATTCGCAGTTAATCCTGGCCTGTTAGAAACATCAGAAGGCTGTAGACAAATACTGGGACAG
CTACAACCATCCCTTCAGACAGGATCAGAAGAACTTAGATCATTATATAATACAGTAGCAACCCTCTATT
GTGTGCATCAAAGGATAGAGATAAAAGACACCAAGGAAGCTTTAGACAAGATAGAGGAAGAGCAAAACAA
AAGTAAGACCACCGCACAGCAAGCGGCCGGCCGCTGATCTTCAGACCTGGAGGAGGAGATATGAGGGACA
ATTGGAGAAGTGAATTATATAAATATAAAGTAGTAAAAATTGAACCATTAGGAGTAGCACCCACCAAGGC
AAAGAGAAGAGTGGTGCAGAGAGAAAAAAGAGCAGTGGGAATAGGAGCTTTGTTCCTTGGGTTCTTGGGA
GCAGCAGGAAGCACTATGGGCGCAGCGTCAATGACGCTGACGGTACAGGCCAGACAATTATTGTCTGGTA
TAGTGCAGCAGCAGAACAATTTGCTGAGGGCTATTGAGGCGCAACAGCATCTGTTGCAACTCACAGTCTG
GGGCATCAAGCAGCTCCAGGCAAGAATCCTGGCTGTGGAAAGATACCTAAAGGATCAACAGCTCCTGGGG
ATTTGGGGTTGCTCTGGAAAACTCATTTGCACCACTGCTGTGCCTTGGAATGCTAGTTGGAGTAATAAAT
CTCTGGAACAGATTTGGAATCACACGACCTGGATGGAGTGGGACAGAGAAATTAACAATTACACAAGCTT
AATACACTCCTTAATTGAAGAATCGCAAAACCAGCAAGAAAAGAATGAACAAGAATTATTGGAATTAGAT
AAATGGGCAAGTTTGTGGAATTGGTTTAACATAACAAATTGGCTGTGGTATATAAAATTATTCATAATGA
TAGTAGGAGGCTTGGTAGGTTTAAGAATAGTTTTTGCTGTACTTTCTATAGTGAATAGAGTTAGGCAGGG
ATATTCACCATTATCGTTTCAGACCCACCTCCCAACCCCGAGGGGACCCGACAGGCCCGAAGGAATAGAA
GAAGAAGGTGGAGAGAGAGACAGAGACAGATCCATTCGATTAGTGAACGGATCTCGACGGTATCGCCGAA
TTCACAAATGGCAGTATTCATCCACAATTTTAAAAGAAAAGGGGGGATTGGGGGGTACAGTGCAGGGGAA
AGAATAGTAGACATAATAGCAACAGACATACAAACTAAAGAATTACAAAAACAAATTACAAAAATTCAAA
ATTTTCGGGTTTATTACAGGGACAGCAGAGATCCAGTTTGGACTAGGATCCTTTACCACTCCCTATCAGT
GATAGAGAAAAGTGAAAGTCGAGTTTACCACTCCCTATCAGTGATAGAGAAAAGTGAAAGTCGAGTTTAC
CACTCCCTATCAGTGATAGAGAAAAGTGAAAGTCGAGTTTACCACTCCCTATCAGTGATAGAGAAAAGTG
AAAGTCGAGCTCGGTACCCGGGTCGAGGTAGGCGTGTACGGTGGGAGGCCTATATAAGCAGAGCTCGTTT
AGTGAACCGTCAGATCGCCTGGAGACGCCATCCACGCTGTTTTGACCTCCATAGAAGACACCGGGACCGA
TCCAGCCTCCGCGGCCCCGAACTAGTCCAGTGTGGTGGAATTCTGCAGATATCAACAAGTTTGTACAAAA
AAGCAGGCTCCGCGGCCGCCCCCTTCACCATGGCTTCAGACAGCATATTTGAGTCATTTCCTTCGTACCC
ACAGTGCTTCATGAGAGAATGCATACTTGGAATGAATCCTTCTAGAGACGTCCACGATGCCAGCACGAGC
CGCCGCTTCACGCCGCCTTCCACCGCGCTGAGCCCAGGCAAGATGAGCGAGGCGTTGCCGCTGGGCGCCC
CGGACGCCGGCGCTGCCCTGGCCGGCAAGCTGAGGAGCGGCGACCGCAGCATGGTGGAGGTGCTGGCCGA
CCACCCGGGCGAGCTGGTGCGCACCGACAGCCCCAACTTCCTCTGCTCCGTGCTGCCTACGCACTGGCGC
TGCAACAAGACCCTGCCCATCGCTTTCAAGGTGGTGGCCCTAGGGGATGTTCCAGATGGCACTCTGGTCA
CTGTGATGGCTGGCAATGATGAAAACTACTCGGCTGAGCTGAGAAATGCTACCGCAGCCATGAAGAACCA
GGTTGCAAGATTTAATGACCTCAGGTTTGTCGGTCGAAGTGGAAGAGGGAAAAGCTTCACTCTGACCATC
ACTGTCTTCACAAACCCACCGCAAGTCGCCACCTACCACAGAGCCATCAAAATCACAGTGGATGGGCCCC
GAGAACCTCGAAGACATCGGCAGAAACTAGATGATCAGACCAAGCCCGGGAGCTTGTCCTTTTCCGAGCG
GCTCAGTGAACTGGAGCAGCTGCGGCGCACAGCCATGAGGGTCAGCCCACACCACCCAGCCCCCACGCCC
AACCCTCGTGCCTCCCTGAACCACTCCACTGCCTTTAACCCTCAGCCTCAGAGTCAGATGCAGGATACAA
GGCAGATCCAACCATCCCCACCGTGGTCCTACGATCAGTCCTACCAATACCTGGGATCCATTGCCTCTCC
TTCTGTGCACCCAGCAACGCCCATTTCACCTGGACGTGCCAGCGGCATGACAACCCTCTCTGCAGAACTT
TCCAGTCGACTCTCAACGGCACCCGACCTGACAGCGTTCAGCGACCCGCGCCAGTTCCCCGCGCTGCCCT
CCATCTCCGACCCCCGCATGCACTATCCAGGCGCCTTCACCTACTCCCCGACGCCGGTCACCTCGGGCAT
CGGCATCGGCATGTCGGCCATGGGCTCGGCCACGCGCTACCACACCTACCTGCCGCCGCCCTACCCCGGC
TCGTCGCAAGCGCAGGGAGGCCCGTTCCAAGCCAGCTCGCCCTCCTACCACCTGTACTACGGCGCCTCGG
CCGGCTCCTACCAGTTCTCCATGGTGGGCGGCGAGCGCTCGCCGCCGCGCATCCTGCCGCCCTGCACCAA
CGCCTCCACCGGCTCCGCGCTGCTCAACCCCAGCCTCCCGAACCAGAGCGACGTGGTGGAGGCCGAGGGC
AGCCACAGCAACTCCCCCACCAACATGGCGCCCTCCGCGCGCCTGGAGGAGGCCGTGTGGAGGCCCTACT
TGGGATCTGGAGCAACAAACTTCTCACTACTCAAACAAGCAGGTGACGTGGAGGAGAATCCCGGCCCTAT
GGCCAGCACTATTAAGGAAGCCTTATCAGTTGTGAGTGAGGACCAGTCGTTGTTTGAGTGTGCCTACGGA
ACGCCACACCTGGCTAAGACAGAGATGACCGCGTCCTCCTCCAGCGACTATGGACAGACTTCCAAGATGA
GCCCACGCGTCCCTCAGCAGGATTGGCTGTCTCAACCCCCAGCCAGGGTCACCATCAAAATGGAATGTAA
CCCTAGCCAGGTGAATGGCTCAAGGAACTCTCCTGATGAATGCAGTGTGGCCAAAGGCGGGAAGATGGTG
GGCAGCCCAGACACCGTTGGGATGAACTACGGCAGCTACATGGAGGAGAAGCACATGCCACCCCCAAACA
TGACCACGAACGAGCGCAGAGTTATCGTGCCAGCAGATCCTACGCTATGGAGTACAGACCATGTGCGGCA
GTGGCTGGAGTGGGCGGTGAAAGAATATGGCCTTCCAGACGTCAACATCTTGTTATTCCAGAACATCGAT
GGGAAGGAACTGTGCAAGATGACCAAGGACGACTTCCAGAGGCTCACCCCCAGCTACAATGCCGACATCC
TTCTCTCACATCTCCACTACCTCAGAGAGACTCCTCTTCCACATTTGACTTCAGATGATGTTGATAAAGC
CTTACAAAACTCTCCACGGTTAATGCATGCTAGAAACACAGGGGGTGCAGCTTTTATTTTCCCAAATACT
TCAGTATATCCTGAAGCTACGCAAAGAATTACAACTAGGCCAGATTTACCATATGAGCCCCCCAGGAGAT
CAGCCTGGACCGGTCACGGCCACCCCACGCCCCAGTCGAAAGCTGCTCAACCATCTCCTTCCACAGTGCC
CAAAACTGAAGACCAGCGTCCTCAGTTAGATCCTTATCAGATTCTTGGACCAACAAGTAGCCGCCTTGCA
AATCCAGGCAGTGGCCAGATCCAGCTTTGGCAGTTCCTCCTGGAGCTCCTGTCGGACAGCTCCAACTCCA
GCTGCATCACCTGGGAAGGCACCAACGGGGAGTTCAAGATGACGGATCCCGACGAGGTGGCCCGGCGCTG
GGGAGAGCGGAAGAGCAAACCCAACATGAACTACGATAAGCTCAGCCGCGCCCTCCGTTACTACTATGAC
AAGAACATCATGACCAAGGTCCATGGGAAGCGCTACGCCTACAAGTTCGACTTCCACGGGATCGCCCAGG
CCCTCCAGCCCCACCCCCCGGAGTCATCTCTGTACAAGTACCCCTCAGACCTCCCGTACATGGGCTCCTA
TCACGCCCACCCACAGAAGATGAACTTTGTGGCGCCCCACCCTCCAGCCCTCCCCGTGACATCTTCCAGT
TTTTTTGCTGCCCCAAACCCATACTGGAATTCACCAACTGGGGGTATATACCCCAACACTAGGCTCCCCA
CCAGCCATATGCCTTCTCATCTGGGCACTTACTACTGAGGCGCGCCGACCCAGCTTTCTTGTACAAAGTG
GTTGATATCCAGCACAGTGGCGGCCGCTCGAGTCTAGAGGGCCCGCGGTTCGAATACCCATACGACGTCC
CAGACTACGCTTAGTAATGATTAATTAAACTAGAAATTCTACCGGGTAGGGGAGGCGCTTTTCCCAAGGC
AGTCTGGAGTAACCCACCCAAGATCTGGCCTCCGCGCCGGGTTTTGGCGCCTCCCGCGGGCGCCCCCCTC
CTCACGGCGAGCCGCGTAAGATCTGGCCTCCGCGCCGGGTTTTGGCGCCTCCCGCGGGCGCCCCCCTCCT
CACGGCGAGCCTAGTCGTGAGGCTCCGGTGCCCGTCAGTGGGCAGAGCGCACATCGCCCACAGTCCCCGA
GAAGTTGGGGGGAGGGGTCGGCAATTGAACCGGTGCCTAGAGAAGGTGGCGCGGGGTAAACTGGGAAAGT
GATGTCGTGTACTGGCTCCGCCTTTTTCCCGAGGGTGGGGGAGAACCGTATATAAGTGCAGTAGTCGCCG
TGAACGTTCTTTTTCGCAACGGGTTTGCCGCCAGAACACAGGTAAGTGCCGTGTGTGGTTCCCGCGGGCC
TGGCCTCTTTACGGGTTATGGCCCTTGCGTGCCTTGAATTACTTCCACCTGGCTGCAGTACGTGATTCTT
GATCCCGAGCTTCGGGTTGGAAGTGGGTGGGAGAGTTCGAGGCCTTGCGCTTAAGGAGCCCCTTCGCCTC
GTGCTTGAGTTGAGGCCTGGCCTGGGCGCTGGGGCCGCCGCGTGCGAATCTGGTGGCACCTTCGCGCCTG
TCTCGCTGCTTTCGATAAGTCTCTAGCCATTTAAAATTTTTGATGACCTGCTGCGACGCTTTTTTTCTGG
CAAGATAGTCTTGTAAATGCGGGCCAAGATCTGCACACTGGTATTTCGGTTTTTGGGGCCGCGGGCGGCG
ACGGGGCCCGTGCGTCCCAGCGCACATGTTCGGCGAGGCGGGGCCTGCGAGCGCGGCCACCGAGAATCGG
ACGGGGGTAGTCTCAAGCTGGCCGGCCTGCTCTGGTGCCTGGCCTCGCGCCGCCGTGTATCGCCCCGCCC
TGGGCGGCAAGGCTGGCCCGGTCGGCACCAGTTGCGTGAGCGGAAAGATGGCCGCTTCCCGGCCCTGCTG
CAGGGAGCTCAAAATGGAGGACGCGGCGCTCGGGAGAGCGGGCGGGTGAGTCACCCACACAAAGGAAAAG
GGCCTTTCCGTCCTCAGCCGTCGCTTCATGTGACTCCACGGAGTACCGGGCGCCGTCCAGGCACCTCGAT
TAGTTCTCGAGCTTTTGGAGTACGTCGTCTTTAGGTTGGGGGGAGGGGTTTTATGCGATGGAGTTTCCCC
ACACTGAGTGGGTGGAGACTGAAGTTAGGCCAGCTTGGCACTTGATGTAATTCTCCTTGGAATTTGCCCT
TTTTGAGTTTGGATCTTGGTTCATTCTCAAGCCTCAGACAGTGGTTCAAAGTTTTTTTCTTCCATTTCAG
GTGTCGTGAAGCGGCCGCCATGCTAGTAAATTGTCCGCTAAATTCTGGCCGTTTTTGGCTTTTTTGTTAG
ACGGATCCATAACTTCGTATAATGTATGCTATACGAAGTTATGCCACCATGTCTAGACTGGACAAGAGCA
AAGTCATAAACGGAGCTCTGGAATTACTCAATGGTGTCGGTATCGAAGGCCTGACGACAAGGAAACTCGC
TCAAAAGCTGGGAGTTGAGCAGCCTACCCTGTACTGGCACGTGAAGAACAAGCGGGCCCTGCTCGATGCC
CTGCCAATCGAGATGCTGGACAGGCATCATACCCACTTCTGCCCCCTGGAAGGCGAGTCATGGCAAGACT
TTCTGCGGAACAACGCCAAGTCATACCGCTGTGCTCTCCTCTCACATCGCGACGGGGCTAAAGTGCATCT
CGGCACCCGCCCAACAGAGAAACAGTACGAAACCCTGGAAAATCAGCTCGCGTTCCTGTGTCAGCAAGGC
TTCTCCCTGGAGAACGCACTGTACGCTCTGTCCGCCGTGGGCCACTTTACACTGGGCTGCGTATTGGAGG
AACAGGAGCATCAAGTAGCAAAAGAGGAAAGAGAGACACCTACCACCGATTCTATGCCCCCACTTCTGAG
ACAAGCAATTGAGCTGTTCGACCGGCAGGGAGCCGAACCTGCCTTCCTTTTCGGCCTGGAACTAATCATA
TGTGGCCTGGAGAAACAGCTAAAGTGCGAAAGCGGCGGGCCGACCGACGCCCTTGACGATTTTGACTTAG
ACATGCTCCCAGCCGATGCCCTTGACGACTTTGACCTTGATATGCTGCCTGCTGACGCTCTTGACGATTT
TGACCTTGACATGCTCCCCGGGTAACTAAGTAAGGATCCGCGGCCGCACTAGAGGAATTCCGCCCCTCTC
CCCCCCCCCCCCCTAACGTTACTGGCCGAAGCCGCTTGGAATAAGGCCGGTGTGCGTTTGTCTATATGTT
ATTTTCCACCATATTGCCGTCTTTTGGCAATGTGAGGGCCCGGAAACCTGGCCCTGTCTTCTTGACGAGC
ATTCCTAGGGGTCTTTCCCCTCTCGCCAAAGGAATGCAAGGTCTGTTGAATGTCGTGAAGGAAGCAGTTC
CTCTGGAAGCTTCTTGAAGACAAACAACGTCTGTAGCGACCCTTTGCAGGCAGCGGAACCCCCCACCTGG
CGACAGGTGCCTCTGCGGCCAAAAGCCACGTGTATAAGATACACCTGCAAAGGCGGCACAACCCCAGTGC
CACGTTGTGAGTTGGATAGTTGTGGAAAGAGTCAAATGGCTCTCCTCAAGCGTATTCAACAAGGGGCTGA
AGGATGCCCAGAAGGTACCCCATTGTATGGGATCTGATCTGGGGCCTCGGTGCACATGCTTTACATGTGT
TTAGTCGAGGTTAAAAAAACGTCTAGGCCCCCCGAACCACGGGGACGTGGTTTTCCTTTGAAAAACACGA
TGATAAGCTTACCGGTCCACCATGGTGAGCAAGGGCGAGGAGCTGTTCACCGGGGTGGTGCCCATCCTGG
TCGAGCTGGACGGCGACGTAAACGGCCACAAGTTCAGCGTGTCCGGCGAGGGCGAGGGCGATGCCACCTA
CGGCAAGCTGACCCTGAAGTTCATCTGCACCACCGGCAAGCTGCCCGTGCCCTGGCCCACCCTCGTGACC
ACCCTGACCTACGGCGTGCAGTGCTTCAGCCGCTACCCCGACCACATGAAGCAGCACGACTTCTTCAAGT
CCGCCATGCCCGAAGGCTACGTCCAGGAGCGCACCATCTTCTTCAAGGACGACGGCAACTACAAGACCCG
CGCCGAGGTGAAGTTCGAGGGCGACACCCTGGTGAACCGCATCGAGCTGAAGGGCATCGACTTCAAGGAG
GACGGCAACATCCTGGGGCACAAGCTGGAGTACAACTACAACAGCCACAACGTCTATATCATGGCCGACA
AGCAGAAGAACGGCATCAAGGTGAACTTCAAGATCCGCCACAACATCGAGGACGGCAGCGTGCAGCTCGC
CGACCACTACCAGCAGAACACCCCCATCGGCGACGGCCCCGTGCTGCTGCCCGACAACCACTACCTGAGC
ACCCAGTCCGCCCTGAGCAAAGACCCCAACGAGAAGCGCGATCACATGGTCCTGCTGGAGTTCGTGACCG
CCGCCGGGATCACTCTCGGCATGGACGAGCTGTACAAGTAAGCATGCCCGACGGCGAGGATCTCGTCGTG
ACCCATGGCGATGCCTGCTTGCCGAATATCATGGTGGAAAATGGCCGCTTTTCTGGATTCATCGACTGTG
GCCGGCTGGGTGTGGCGGACCGCTATCAGGACATAGCGTTGGCTACCCGTGATATTGCTGAAGAGCTTGG
CGGCGAATGGGCTGACCGCTTCCTCGTGCTTTACGGTATCGCCGCTCCCGATTCGCAGCGCATCGCCTTC
TATCGCCTTCTTGACGAGTTCTTCTGATGTACAAGTAAAGCGGCCGCGACTCTAGATCATAATCAGCCAT
ACCACATTTGTAGAGGTTTTACTTGCTTTAAAAAACCTCCCACACCTCCCCCTGAACCTGAAACATAAAA
TGAATGCAATTGTTGTTGTTTAGTCCCTCCCAATTCGATATCAAGCTTATCGCGATAGATCCTAATCAAC
CTCTGGATTACAAAATTTGTGAAAGATTGACTGGTATTCTTAACTATGTTGCTCCTTTTACGCTATGTGG
ATACGCTGCTTTAATGCCTTTGTATCATGCTATTGCTTCCCGTATGGCTTTCATTTTCTCCTCCTTGTAT
AAATCCTGGTTGCTGTCTCTTTATGAGGAGTTGTGGCCCGTTGTCAGGCAACGTGGCGTGGTGTGCACTG
TGTTTGCTGACGCAACCCCCACTGGTTGGGGCATTGCCACCACCTGTCAGCTCCTTTCCGGGACTTTCGC
TTTCCCCCTCCCTATTGCCACGGCGGAACTCATCGCCGCCTGCCTTGCCCGCTGCTGGACAGGGGCTCGG
CTGTTGGGCACTGACAATTCCGTGGTGTTGTCGGGGAAATCATCGTCCTTTCCTTGGCTGCTCGCCTGTG
TTGCCACCTGGATTCTGCGCGGGACGTCCTTCTGCTACGTCCCTTCGGCCCTCAATCCAGCGGACCTTCC
TTCCCGCGGCCTGCTGCCGGCTCTGCGGCCTCTTCCGCGTCTTCGCCTTCGCCCTCAGACGAGTCGGATC
TCCCTTTGGGCCGCCTCCCCGCCTGAGATCCTTTAAGACCAATGACTTACAAGGCAGCTGTAGATCTTAG
CCACTTTTTAAAAGAAAAGGGGGGACTGGAAGGGCTAATTCACTCCCAACGAAGACAAGATCTGCTTTTT
GCTTGTACTGGGTCTCTCTGGTTAGACCAGATCTGAGCCTGGGAGCTCTCTGGCTAACTAGGGAACCCAC
TGCTTAAGCCTCAATAAAGCTTGCCTTGAGTGCTTCAAGTAGTGTGTGCCCGTCTGTTGTGTGACTCTGG
TAACTAGAGATCCCTCAGACCCTTTTAGTCAGTGTGGAAAATCTCTAGCAGTAGTAGTTCATGTCATCTT
ATTATTCAGTATTTATAACTTGCAAAGAAATGAATATCAGAGAGTGAGAGGCCCGGGTTAATTAAGGAAA
GGGCTAGATCATTCTTGAAGACGAAAGGGCCTCGTGATACGCCTATTTTTATAGGTTAATGTCATGATAA
TAATGGTTTCTTAGACGTCAGGTGGCACTTTTCGGGGAAATGTGCGCGGAACCCCTATTTGTTTATTTTT
CTAAATACATTCAAATATGTATCCGCTCATGAGACAATAACCCTGATAAATGCTTCAATAATATTGAAAA
AGGAAGAGTATGAGTATTCAACATTTCCGTGTCGCCCTTATTCCCTTTTTTGCGGCATTTTGCCTTCCTG
TTTTTGCTCACCCAGAAACGCTGGTGAAAGTAAAAGATGCTGAAGATCAGTTGGGTGCACGAGTGGGTTA
CATCGAACTGGATCTCAACAGCGGTAAGATCCTTGAGAGTTTTCGCCCCGAAGAACGTTTTCCAATGATG
AGCACTTTTAAAGTTCTGCTATGTGGCGCGGTATTATCCCGTGTTGACGCCGGGCAAGAGCAACTCGGTC
GCCGCATACACTATTCTCAGAATGACTTGGTTGAGTACTCACCAGTCACAGAAAAGCATCTTACGGATGG
CATGACAGTAAGAGAATTATGCAGTGCTGCCATAACCATGAGTGATAACACTGCGGCCAACTTACTTCTG
ACAACGATCGGAGGACCGAAGGAGCTAACCGCTTTTTTGCACAACATGGGGGATCATGTAACTCGCCTTG
ATCGTTGGGAACCGGAGCTGAATGAAGCCATACCAAACGACGAGCGTGACACCACGATGCCTGTAGCAAT
GGCAACAACGTTGCGCAAACTATTAACTGGCGAACTACTTACTCTAGCTTCCCGGCAACAATTAATAGAC
TGGATGGAGGCGGATAAAGTTGCAGGACCACTTCTGCGCTCGGCCCTTCCGGCTGGCTGGTTTATTGCTG
ATAAATCTGGAGCCGGTGAGCGTGGGTCTCGCGGTATCATTGCAGCACTGGGGCCAGATGGTAAGCCCTC
CCGTATCGTAGTTATCTACACGACGGGGAGTCAGGCAACTATGGATGAACGAAATAGACAGATCGCTGAG
ATAGGTGCCTCACTGATTAAGCATTGGTAACTGTCAGACCAAGTTTACTCATATATACTTTAGATTGATT
TAAAACTTCATTTTTAATTTAAAAGGATCTAGGTGAAGATCCTTTTTGATAATCTCATGACCAAAATCCC
TTAACGTGAGTTTTCGTTCCACTGAGCGTCAGACCCCGTAGAAAAGATCAAAGGATCTTCTTGAGATCCT
TTTTTTCTGCGCGTAATCTGCTGCTTGCAAACAAAAAAACCACCGCTACCAGCGGTGGTTTGTTTGCCGG
ATCAAGAGCTACCAACTCTTTTTCCGAAGGTAACTGGCTTCAGCAGAGCGCAGATACCAAATACTGTTCT
TCTAGTGTAGCCGTAGTTAGGCCACCACTTCAAGAACTCTGTAGCACCGCCTACATACCTCGCTCTGCTA
ATCCTGTTACCAGTGGCTGCTGCCAGTGGCGATAAGTCGTGTCTTACCGGGTTGGACTCAAGACGATAGT
TACCGGATAAGGCGCAGCGGTCGGGCTGAACGGGGGGTTCGTGCACACAGCCCAGCTTGGAGCGAACGAC
CTACACCGAACTGAGATACCTACAGCGTGAGCTATGAGAAAGCGCCACGCTTCCCGAAGGGAGAAAGGCG
GACAGGTATCCGGTAAGCGGCAGGGTCGGAACAGGAGAGCGCACGAGGGAGCTTCCAGGGGGAAACGCCT
GGTATCTTTATAGTCCTGTCGGGTTTCGCCACCTCTGACTTGAGCGTCGATTTTTGTGATGCTCGTCAGG
GGGGCGGAGCCTATGGAAAAACGCCAGCAACGCGGCCTTTTTACGGTTCCTGGCCTTTTGCTGGCCTTTT
GCTCACATGTTCTTTCCTGCGTTATCCCCTGATTCTGTGGATAACCGTATTACCGCCTTTGAGTGAGCTG
ATACCGCTCGCCGCAGCCGAACGACCGAGCGCAGCGAGTCAGTGAGCGAGGAAGCGGAAGAGCGCCCAAT
ACGCAAACCGCCTCTCCCCGCGCGTTGGCCGATTCATTAATGCAGCAAGCTCATGGCTGACTAATTTTTT
TTATTTATGCAGAGGCCGAGGCCGCCTCGGCCTCTGAGCTATTCCAGAAGTAGTGAGGAGGCTTTTTTGG
AGGCCTAGGCTTTTGCAAAAAGCTCCCCGTGGCACGACAGGTTTCCCGACTGGAAAGCGGGCAGTGAGCG
CAACGCAATTAATGTGAGTTAGCTCACTCATTAGGCACCCCAGGCTTTACACTTTATGCTTCCGGCTCGT
ATGTTGTGTGGAATTGTGAGCGGATAACAATTTCACACAGGAAACAGCTATGACATGATTACGAATTTCA
CAAATAAAGCATTTTTTTCACTGCATTCTAGTTGTGGTTTGTCCAAACTCATCAATGTATCTTATCATGT
CTGGATCAACTGGATAACTCAAGCTAACCAAAATCATCCCAAACTTCCCACCCCATACCCTATTACCACT
GCCAATTACCTGTGGTTTCATTTACTCTAAACCTGTGATTCCTCTGAATTATTTTCATTTTAAAGAAATT
GTATTTGTTAAATATGTACTACAAACTTAGTAGT
